>Addgene plasmid #74077 | pCRII-HSV2.3 TCR beta chain | addgene full sequence | sequence record 139948 | Addgene assembled full plasmid sequence
AGCGCCCAATACGCAAACCGCCTCTCCCCGCGCGTTGGCCGATTCATTAATGCAGCTGGCACGACAGGTT
TCCCGACTGGAAAGCGGGCAGTGAGCGCAACGCAATTAATGTGAGTTAGCTCACTCATTAGGCACCCCAG
GCTTTACACTTTATGCTTCCGGCTCGTATGTTGTGTGGAATTGTGAGCGGATAACAATTTCACACAGGAA
ACAGCTATGACCATGATTACGCCAAGCTATTTAGGTGACACTATAGAATACTCAAGCTATGCATCAAGCT
TGGTACCGAGCTCGGATCCACTAGTAACGGCCGCCAGTGTGCTGGAATTCGGCTTAGATCTCACCTATGC
GTGACTAGTAGGCAGAATTTGGGATGCACAGACAAATGAGAATAGCTCTTCAGAAGTTCTGGGAGAAGAA
AATCTGTATTAACACAATGTGTTGTCAGCTCTTGTATTCATCTTCACATCTGGCTTCATGAATTCTTTCT
TTTGACCATAGCCATCACCACCAGTGTACTGACAAGCACAGCATACAGGGTGGCTTTCCCTAGCAGGATC
TCATAGAGGATGGTGGCAGACAAGACCCCTTGTTGATAGGATGCTGAGGTAATCCCACAGTCTGCTCGGC
CCCAGGCCTCTGCACTGATGTTCTGTGTGACAGGTTTGGGTGAGCCCTCTGGCCACTTGTCCTCCTCTGA
AAGCCCATGGAACTGCACTTGGCAGCGGAAGTGGTTGCGAGGATTGTGCCAGAAGGTAGCAGAGACCCTC
AGGCGGCTGCTCAGGCAGTAGCTATAATTGCTCTCCTTGTAGGCCTGAGGGTCCGTGCTGACCCCACTGT
GGACCTCCTTGCCATTCACCCACCAGCTCAGCTCCACGTGGTCAGGGAAGAAGCCCCTGGCCAAGCACAC
GAGGGTAGCCTTTTGTTTGTTTGCAATCTCTGCTTTTGATGGCTCAAACAAGGAGACCTTGGGTGGAGTC
ACATTTCTCAGATCCTCTATTACCAAAAGCCTGGTCCCTGAGCCGAAGGTGTAGTCGGAGACCCCCTGTC
CTCTGCTGGCACAGAAATATACAGCTGTCTGAGAAAGGGAAGCCAACTCCAGAATGAGAGAGAAATTCTC
TTGGCTTGGTCTGGAGGCCTTGTACCCATCAGGGATATCTCCTTTCTCCGTGCTGTCAGCGACATATGAG
TAATGGATCAGCCTCAGCCCATGCCCCGTGTCCTGCCGATACCAGTACATATAGTCATGGTTATTAGTCT
GGTGACAGCTCAATGTCACCTTTCCTCCTGTTACTGCCACCTTGCTTCTTGGACTTTGGGTGACTGCAGC
CTCCATGTGTTTTGCACACAGGAGAATCAAAACCACAAAGAAGAGTCTGGAGCCCATCTCAGAACTAAAG
CCGAATTCTGCAGATATCCATCACACTGGCGGCCGCTCGAGCATGCATCTAGAGGGCCCAATTCGCCCTA
TAGTGAGTCGTATTACAATTCACTGGCCGTCGTTTTACAACGTCGTGACTGGGAAAACCCTGGCGTTACC
CAACTTAATCGCCTTGCAGCACATCCCCCTTTCGCCAGCTGGCGTAATAGCGAAGAGGCCCGCACCGATC
GCCCTTCCCAACAGTTGCGCAGCCTGAATGGCGAATGG
[124 nt withheld, positions 1649-1772]
C
[91 nt withheld, positions 1774-1864]
A
[49 nt withheld, positions 1866-1914]
CCTTTGACGTTGGAGTCCACGTTCTTT
[37 nt withheld, positions 1942-1978]
ACCCTATCTCGGTCTATTCTTTTGATTTATAAGGGATTTTGCCGATTTCGGCCTATTGGTTAAAAAATGA
GCTGATTTAACAAAAATTTAACGCGAATTTTAACAAAATTCAGGGCGCAAGGGCTGCTAAAGGAAGCGGA
ACACGTAGAAAGCCAGTCCGCAGAAACGGTGCTGACCCCGGATGAATGTCAGCTACTGGGCTATCTGGAC
AAGGGAAAACGCAAGCGCAAAGAGAAAGCAGGTAGCTTGCAGTGGGCTTACATGGCGATAGCTAGACTGG
GCGGTTTTATGGACAGCAAGCGAACCGGAATTGCCAGCTGGGGCGCCCTCTGGTAAGGTTGGGAAGCCCT
GCAAAGTAAACTGGATGGCTTTCTTGCCGCCAAGGATCTGATGGCGCAGGGGATCAAGATCTGATCAAGA
GACAGGATGAGGATCGTTTCGCATGATTGAACAAGATGGATTGCACGCAGGTTCTCCGGCCGCTTGGGTG
GAGAGGCTATTCGGCTATGACTGGGCACAACAGACAATCGGCTGCTCTGATGCCGCCGTGTTCCGGCTGT
CAGCGCAGGGGCGCCCGGTTCTTTTTGTCAAGACCGACCTGTCCGGTGCCCTGAATGAACTGCAGGACGA
GGCAGCGCGGCTATCGTGGCTGGCCACGACGGGCGTTCCTTGCGCAGCTGTGCTCGACGTTGTCACTGAA
GCGGGAAGGGACTGGCTGCTATTGGGCGAAGTGCCGGGGCAGGATCTCCTGTCATCCCACCTTGCTCCTG
CCGAGAAAGTATCCATCATGGCTGATGCAATGCGGCGGCTGCATACGCTTGATCCGGCTACCTGCCCATT
CGACCACCAAGCGAAACATCGCATCGAGCGAGCACGTACTCGGATGGAAGCCGGTCTTGTCGATCAGGAT
GATCTGGACGAAGAGCATCAGGGGCTCGCGCCAGCCGAACTGTTCGCCAGGCTCAAGGCGCGCATGCCCG
ACGGCGAGGATCTCGTCGTGACCCATGGCGATGCCTGCTTGCCGAATATCATGGTGGAAAATGGCCGCTT
TTCTGGATTCATCGACTGTGGCCGGCTGGGTGTGGCGGACCGCTATCAGGACATAGCGTTGGCTACCCGT
GATATTGCTGAAGAGCTTGGCGGCGAATGGGCTGACCGCTTCCTCGTGCTTTACGGTATCGCCGCTCCCG
ATTCGCAGCGCATCGCCTTCTATCGCCTTCTTGACGAGTTCTTCTGAATTGAAAAAGGAAGAGTATGAGT
ATTCAACATTTCCGTGTCGCCCTTATTCCCTTTTTTGCGGCATTTTGCCTTCCTGTTTTTGCTCACCCAG
AAACGCTGGTGAAAGTAAAAGATGCTGAAGATCAGTTGGGTGCACGAGTGGGTTACATCGAACTGGATCT
CAACAGCGGTAAGATCCTTGAGAGTTTTCGCCCCGAAGAACGTTTTCCAATGATGAGCACTTTTAAAGTT
CTGCTATGTGGCGCGGTATTATCCCGTATTGACGCCGGGCAAGAGCAACTCGGTCGCCGCATACACTATT
CTCAGAATGACTTGGTTGAGTACTCACCAGTCACAGAAAAGCATCTTACGGATGGCATGACAGTAAGAGA
ATTATGCAGTGCTGCCATAACCATGAGTGATAACACTGCGGCCAACTTACTTCTGACAACGATCGGAGGA
CCGAAGGAGCTAACCGCTTTTTTGCACAACATGGGGGATCATGTAACTCGCCTTGATCGTTGGGAACCGG
AGCTGAATGAAGCCATACCAAACGACGAGCGTGACACCACGATGCCTGTAGCAATGGCAACAACGTTGCG
CAAACTATTAACTGGCGAACTACTTACTCTAGCTTCCCGGCAACAATTAATAGACTGGATGGAGGCGGAT
AAAGTTGCAGGACCACTTCTGCGCTCGGCCCTTCCGGCTGGCTGGTTTATTGCTGATAAATCTGGAGCCG
GTGAGCGTGGGTCTCGCGGTATCATTGCAGCACTGGGGCCAGATGGTAAGCCCTCCCGTATCGTAGTTAT
CTACACGACGGGGAGTCAGGCAACTATGGATGAACGAAATAGACAGATCGCTGAGATAGGTGCCTCACTG
ATTAAGCATTGGTAACTGTCAGACCAAGTTTACTCATATATACTTTAGATTGATTTAAAACTTCATTTTT
AATTTAAAAGGATCTAGGTGAAGATCCTTTTTGATAATCTCATGACCAAAATCCCTTAACGTGAGTTTTC
GTTCCACTGAGCGTCAGACCCCGTAGAAAAGATCAAAGGATCTTCTTGAGATCCTTTTTTTCTGCGCGTA
ATCTGCTGCTTGCAAACAAAAAAACCACCGCTACCAGCGGTGGTTTGTTTGCCGGATCAAGAGCTACCAA
CTCTTTTTCCGAAGGTAACTGGCTTCAGCAGAGCGCAGATACCAAATACTGTTCTTCTAGTGTAGCCGTA
GTTAGGCCACCACTTCAAGAACTCTGTAGCACCGCCTACATACCTCGCTCTGCTAATCCTGTTACCAGTG
GCTGCTGCCAGTGGCGATAAGTCGTGTCTTACCGGGTTGGACTCAAGACGATAGTTACCGGATAAGGCGC
AGCGGTCGGGCTGAACGGGGGGTTCGTGCACACAGCCCAGCTTGGAGCGAACGACCTACACCGAACTGAG
ATACCTACAGCGTGAGCTATGAGAAAGCGCCACGCTTCCCGAAGGGAGAAAGGCGGACAGGTATCCGGTA
AGCGGCAGGGTCGGAACAGGAGAGCGCACGAGGGAGCTTCCAGGGGGAAACGCCTGGTATCTTTATAGTC
CTGTCGGGTTTCGCCACCTCTGACTTGAGCGTCGATTTTTGTGATGCTCGTCAGGGGGGCGGAGCCTATG
GAAAAACGCCAGCAACGCGGCCTTTTTACGGTTCCTGGCCTTTTGCTGGCCTTTTGCTCACATGTTCTTT
CCTGCGTTATCCCCTGATTCTGTGGATAACCGTATTACCGCCTTTGAGTGAGCTGATACCGCTCGCCGCA
GCCGAACGACCGAGCGCAGCGAGTCAGTGAGCGAGGAAGCGGAAG
Features (pLannotate 1.2.2; 15 found; start..end, strand, type, name):
      2..94      +  CDS            lacI (fragment): lac repressor; lacI; The lac repressor binds to the lac operator to inhibit transcription in E. coli. This inhibition can be relieved by adding lactose or isopropyl-β-D-thiogalactopyranoside (IPTG).
    107..128     +  protein_bind   CAP binding site: CAP binding activates transcription in the presence of cAMP. E. coli catabolite activator protein
    143..173     +  promoter       lac promoter: promoter for the E. coli lac operon
    181..197     +  protein_bind   lac operator: The lac repressor binds to the lac operator to inhibit transcription in E. coli. This inhibition can be relieved by adding lactose or isopropyl-β-D-thiogalactopyranoside (IPTG). lac repressor encoded by lacI
    239..257     +  promoter       SP6 promoter: promoter for bacteriophage SP6 RNA polymerase
    479..997     -  CDS            TCB1_MOUSE: Experimental evidence at protein level: Swiss-Prot protein existence level 1. From Mus musculus (Mouse).
    998..1357    -  CDS            TVB5_MOUSE: Experimental evidence at protein level: Swiss-Prot protein existence level 1. From Mus musculus (Mouse).
   1467..1485    -  promoter       T7 promoter: promoter for bacteriophage T7 RNA polymerase
   1488..1645    +  CDS            lacZα (fragment): LacZα fragment of β-galactosidase; lacZ fragment
   1649..2077    +  rep_origin     f1 ori (sequence partly withheld): f1 bacteriophage origin of replication; arrow indicates direction of (+) strand synthesis
   2090..2389    +  CDS            tnpA (fragment): TN5P_ECOLX - Also known as tnp. Experimental evidence at protein level: Swiss-Prot protein existence level 1. Mediates transposition of transposon Tn5 by a 'cut and paste' mechanism. First, the monomeric transposase binds the 19 bp inverted DNA repeats flanking the transposon. Then, dimerization of the DNA- bound transposase creates a synaptic DNA complex. After nicking of the first DNA strand, excision of the transposon proceeds through a series of intermediates. The transposase then mediates the insertion of the transposon at a new site by strand transfer. The activity of the wild- type tran
   2421..3212    +  CDS            neo: KKA2_KLEPN - Also known as kan, nptII. Experimental evidence at protein level: Swiss-Prot protein existence level 1. Resistance to kanamycin, neomycin, paromomycin, ribostamycin, butirosin and gentamicin B. From Klebsiella pneumoniae.
   3216..3232    +  promoter       AmpR promoter (fragment): bla
   3233..4093    +  CDS            AmpR: β-lactamase; bla; confers resistance to ampicillin, carbenicillin, and related antibiotics
   4264..4852    +  rep_origin     ori: high-copy-number ColE1/pMB1/pBR322/pUC origin of replication
