[The description below was written by a language model from this plasmid's Addgene catalogue record and pLannotate feature annotations shown in this document.]
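Description:
pCRII-HSV2.3 TCR beta chain is a bacterial cloning plasmid built on the Invitrogen pCRII backbone that holds the mouse T cell receptor beta chain cDNA from the herpes simplex virus-specific clone HSV2.3, the receptor used for the gBT-I TCR. It is listed as about 5.0 kb in total, with an insert of roughly 1.06 kb; the assembled sequence record is slightly longer than the catalogue figure. The plasmid replicates in E. coli from a high-copy ColE1/pUC-type origin and carries two selectable markers, beta-lactamase (ampicillin resistance) and the Tn5-derived neo/nptII gene (kanamycin resistance). It also has an f1 origin, which allows single-stranded DNA production. The short tnpA and lacI fragments annotated in the backbone are non-functional remnants of the sequences from which the vector was assembled.

The insert sits in the cloning site that interrupts lacZα, downstream of the lac promoter, operator and CAP site, which normally permit blue/white screening. It is annotated as two adjoining coding segments, a beta chain variable region (matching TVB5_MOUSE) followed by the beta chain constant region 1 (TCB1_MOUSE). Both lie on the minus strand, so the cDNA reads in the sense direction from the flanking T7 promoter and in antisense from the SP6 promoter and the lac promoter. These phage promoters also serve as sequencing primer sites and could drive in vitro transcription. There is no mammalian promoter, so although the record classes the vector as bacterial expression, it functions as a storage and subcloning intermediate. According to the depositor, it was the source of the beta chain cDNA for the transgenic construct p3A9cbetaTCR.HSV2.3, used to generate HSV-specific TCR transgenic mice. The cloning method is not recorded.
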