Addgene plasmid #74077: pCRII-HSV2.3 TCR beta chain
Purpose: gBT-I TCR beta chain cDNA in pCRII
Depositing lab: Francis R. Carbone. Depositing organization: Monash University. Publication: Characterization of two TCR transgenic mouse lines specific for herpes simplex virus. Mueller SN, Heath W, McLain JD, Carbone FR, Jones CM. Immunol Cell Biol. 2002 Apr;80(2):156-63. 10.1046/j.1440-1711.2002.01071.x PubMed 11940116.
Backbone
  Vector backbone: pCRII
  Backbone manufacturer: Invitrogen
  Backbone size w/o insert (bp): 3947
  Total vector size (bp): 5009
  Vector type: Bacterial Expression
Growth in bacteria
  Bacterial resistance: Ampicillin and Kanamycin, 100 & 50 μg/mL
  Growth temperature: 37°C
  Growth strain: DH5alpha
  Copy number: Unknown
Gene/Insert
  Gene/Insert name: TCR beta cDNA clone HSV2.3 (alt name: T cell receptor beta chain)
  Species: M. musculus (mouse)
  Insert size (bp): 1062
  Entrez Gene: Tcrb (a.k.a. TCRbeta, Tib)
  Cloning method: Unknown
  Sequencing primers: 5′ T7; 3′ SP6
Terms and licenses: Academic/Nonprofit Terms; Industry Terms: Not Available to Industry
Depositor comments: This plasmid contains the TCR beta chain cDNA from the HSV2.3 clone and was used to create the transgenic construct p3A9cbetaTCR.HSV2.3 (Addgene plasmid #69594).
How to cite: pCRII-HSV2.3 TCR beta chain was a gift from Francis R. Carbone (Addgene plasmid # 74077 ; http://n2t.net/addgene:74077 ; RRID:Addgene_74077)
