>Addgene plasmid #74077 | pCRII-HSV2.3 TCR beta chain | addgene partial sequence | sequence record 139943 | T7 5'-TAATACGACTCACTATAGGG-3'
ATGCATGCTCGAGCGGCCGCCAGTGTGATGGATATCTGCAGAATTCGGCTTTAGTTCTGAGATGGGCTCC
AGACTCTTCTTTGTGGTTTTGATTCTCCTGTGTGCAAAACACATGGAGGCTGCAGTCACCCAAAGTCCAA
GAAGCAAGGTGGCAGTAACAGGAGGAAAGGTGACATTGAGCTGTCACCAGACTAATAACCATGACTATAT
GTACTGGTATCGGCAGGACACGGGGCATGGGCTGAGGCTGATCCATTACTCATATGTCGCTGACAGCACG
GAGAAAGGAGATATCCCTGATGGGTACAAGGCCTCCAGACCAAGCCAAGAGAATTTCTCTCTCATTCTGG
AGTTGGCTTCCCTTTCTCAGACAGCTGTATATTTCTGTGCCAGCAGAGGACAGGGGGTCTCCGACTACAC
CTTCGGCTCAGGGACCAGGCTTTTGGTAATAGAGGATCTGAGAAATGTGACTCCACCCAAGGTCTCCTTG
TTTGAGCCATCAAAAGCAGAGATTGCAAACAAACAAAAGGCTACCCTCGTGTGCTTGGCCAGGGGCTTCT
TCCCTGACCACGTGGAGCTGAGCTGGTGGGTGAATGGCAAGGAGGTCCACAGTGGGGTCAGCACGGACCC
TCAGGCCTACAAGGAGAGCAATTATAGCTACTGCCTGAGCAGCCGCCTGAGGGTCTCTGCTACCTTCTGG
CACAATCCTCGCAACCACTTCCGCTGCCAAGTGCAGTTCCATGGGCTTTCAGAGGAGGACAAGTGGCCAG
AGGGCTCACCCAAACCTGTCACACAGAACATCAGTGCAGAGGCCTGGGGCCGAGCAGACTGTGGGATTAC
CTCAGCATCCTATCAACAAGGGGTCTTGTCTGCCACCATCCTCTATGAGATCCTGCTAGGGAAAGCCACC
CTGTATGCTGTGCTTGTCAGTACACTGGTGGTGATGGCTATGGTC
