>Addgene plasmid #74077 | pCRII-HSV2.3 TCR beta chain | addgene partial sequence | sequence record 139947 | Sp6 5'-ATTTAGGTGACACTATAG-3'
TCAAGCTTGGTACCGAGCTCGGATCCACTAGTAACGGCCGCCAGTGTGCTGGAATTCGGCTTAGATCTCA
CCTATGCGTGACTAGTAGGCAGAATTTGGGATGCACAGACAAATGAGAATAGCTCTTCAGAAGTTCTGGG
AGAAGAAAATCTGTATTAACACAATGTGTTGTCAGCTCTTGTATTCATCTTCACATCTGGCTTCATGAAT
TCTTTCTTTTGACCATAGCCATCACCACCAGTGTACTGACAAGCACAGCATACAGGGTGGCTTTCCCTAG
CAGGATCTCATAGAGGATGGTGGCAGACAAGACCCCTTGTTGATAGGATGCTGAGGTAATCCCACAGTCT
GCTCGGCCCCAGGCCTCTGCACTGATGTTCTGTGTGACAGGTTTGGGTGAGCCCTCTGGCCACTTGTCCT
CCTCTGAAAGCCCATGGAACTGCACTTGGCAGCGGAAGTGGTTGCGAGGATTGTGCCAGAAGGTAGCAGA
GACCCTCAGGCGGCTGCTCAGGCAGTAGCTATAATTGCTCTCCTTGTAGGCCTGAGGGTCCGTGCTGACC
CCACTGTGGACCTCCTTGCCATTCACCCACCAGCTCAGCTCCACGTGGTCAGGGAAGAAGCCCCTGGCCA
AGCACACGAGGGTAGCCTTTTGTTTGTTTGCAATCTCTGCTTTTGATGGCTCAAACAAGGAGACCTTGGG
TGGAGTCACATTTCTCAGATCCTCTATTACCAAAAGCCTGGTCCCTGAGCCGAAGGTGTAGTCGGAGACC
CCCTGTCCTCTGCTGGCACAGAAATATACAGCTGTCTGAGAAAGGGAAGCCAACTCCAGAATGAGAGAGA
AATTCTCTTGGCTTGGTCTGGAGGCCTTGTACCCATCAGGGATATCTCCTTTCTCCGTGCTGTCAGCGAC
ATATGAGTAATGGATCAGCCTCAGCCCATGCCCCGTGTCCTGCCGATACCAGTACATATAGTCATGGTTA
TTAGTCTGGTGACAGCTCAATGTCACCTTTCCTCCTGTTACTGCCACCTTGCTTCTTGGACTTTGGGTGA
CTGCAGCCTCCATGTGTTTTGCACAC
